Addgene plasmid #182313: PB-TO-hNIL BSD-mApple
Purpose: Piggybac Tet-ON plasmid for differentiating hiPSCs into lower motor neurons via NGN2, ISL1, and LHX3 expression, bsd selection, mApple
Depositing lab: iPSC Neurodegenerative Disease Initiative (iNDI) & Michael Ward. Depositing organization: National Institute on Aging (NIA).
Backbone
  Vector backbone: pUCM
  Backbone size w/o insert (bp): 12000
  Total vector size (bp): 16348
  Vector type: Mammalian Expression
  Selectable markers: Blasticidin
Growth in bacteria
  Bacterial resistance: Ampicillin, 100 μg/mL
  Growth temperature: 37°C
  Growth strain: DH5alpha
  Copy number: High Copy
Gene/Insert 1
  Gene/Insert name: hNGN2
  Species: H. sapiens (human)
  Insert size (bp): 819
  Entrez Gene: NEUROG2 (a.k.a. Atoh4, Math4A, NGN2, bHLHa8, ngn-2)
Gene/Insert 2
  Gene/Insert name: hISL1
  Species: H. sapiens (human)
  Insert size (bp): 1050
  Entrez Gene: ISL1 (a.k.a. ISLET1, Isl-1)
Gene/Insert 3
  Gene/Insert name: hLHX3
  Species: H. sapiens (human)
  Insert size (bp): 1209
  Entrez Gene: LHX3 (a.k.a. CPHD3, LIM3, M2-LHX3)
Gene/Insert 4
  Gene/Insert name: bsd-T2A-mycNLS-mApple
  Species: H. sapiens (human)
  Insert size (bp): 1473
  Tag / fusion protein: T2A-mycNLS-mApple
Resource information
  A portion of this plasmid was derived from a plasmid made by: Michael Ward lab
Terms and licenses: Academic/Nonprofit Terms; Industry Terms: Not Available to Industry
How to cite: PB-TO-hNIL BSD-mApple was a gift from iPSC Neurodegenerative Disease Initiative (iNDI) & Michael Ward (Addgene plasmid # 182313 ; http://n2t.net/addgene:182313 ; RRID:Addgene_182313)
