[The description below was written by a language model from this plasmid's Addgene catalogue record and pLannotate feature annotations shown in this document.]
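Description:
PB-TO-hNIL BSD-mApple is a roughly 16.3 kb mammalian expression plasmid on a pUCM backbone, designed as a piggyBac transposon carrying a doxycycline-inducible (Tet-On) cassette for converting human iPSCs into lower motor neurons. In bacteria it is maintained as a high-copy plasmid through a ColE1/pUC-type origin with ampicillin resistance (AmpR). An f1 origin and assorted lac and lambda-derived fragments are also detected as backbone remnants. The piggyBac terminal repeats implied by the name and stated purpose are not called out in the automated feature table, so their positions cannot be given from this record.

The differentiation payload is a TRE3G promoter driving human NEUROG2 (NGN2), ISL1 and LHX3 in series, terminated by an SV40 poly(A) signal. The short gaps between the three coding sequences suggest linker or self-cleaving peptide elements, but these are not annotated. On the opposite strand, a CAG-type promoter (CMV enhancer, chicken β-actin promoter and chimeric intron) expresses a tetR-derived coding sequence with a rabbit β-globin poly(A). This is presumably the reverse Tet transactivator needed to activate TRE3G when doxycycline is added. A synthetic poly(A) signal and transcriptional pause site lie next to this unit, probably limiting read-through between cassettes.

A third cassette uses the EF-1α promoter to express a blasticidin resistance gene joined by T2A to myc-NLS-tagged mApple, ending in a bGH poly(A). This allows drug selection and nuclear red fluorescent identification of stably integrated cells. The cassette is flanked by loxP sites, so Cre recombinase could excise the marker after selection. Typical use would be co-delivery with a piggyBac transposase to generate stable hiPSC lines for inducible motor neuron differentiation.
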