Features (pLannotate 1.2.2; 37 found; start..end, strand, type, name):
     32..104     -  rep_origin     RSF ori (fragment): Plasmids containing the RSF 1030 origin of replication can be propagated in E. coli cells that contain additional plasmids with compatible origins.
    369..424     -  polyA_signal   β-globin poly(A) signal: rabbit β-globin polyadenylation signal (Gil and Proudfoot, 1987)
    495..575     -  CDS            HBB (fragment): HBB_PONPY - Experimental evidence at transcript level: Swiss-Prot protein existence level 2. Involved in oxygen transport from the lung to the various peripheral tissues. From Pongo pygmaeus (Bornean orangutan).
    709..1326    -  CDS            tetR: TETR2_ECOLX - Experimental evidence at protein level: Swiss-Prot protein existence level 1. TetR is the repressor of the tetracycline resistance element; its N-terminal region forms a helix-turn-helix structure and binds DNA. Binding of tetracycline to TetR reduces the repressor affinity for the tetracycline resistance gene (tetA) promoter operator sites. From Escherichia coli.
   1385..2401    -  intron         chimeric intron: chimera between introns from chicken β-actin and rabbit β-globin
   2402..2679    -  promoter       chicken β-actin promoter: No description available
   2681..3060    -  enhancer       CMV enhancer: human cytomegalovirus immediate early enhancer
   3061..3109    +  polyA_signal   poly(A) signal: synthetic polyadenylation signal
   3123..3214    +  misc_feature   pause site: RNA polymerase II transcriptional pause signal from the human α2 globin gene
   3759..3887    -  CDS            OR51A4 (fragment): O51A4_HUMAN - Experimental evidence at transcript level: Swiss-Prot protein existence level 2. Odorant receptor. From Homo sapiens (Human).
   3913..4071    -  CDS            OR51A7 (fragment): O51A7_HUMAN - Experimental evidence at transcript level: Swiss-Prot protein existence level 2. Odorant receptor. From Homo sapiens (Human).
   4426..4459    +  protein_bind   loxP: Cre-mediated recombination occurs in the 8-bp core sequence (GCATACAT). Cre recombinase
   4459..5619    +  promoter       EF-1α promoter: strong constitutive promoter for human elongation factor EF-1α
   5633..6052    +  CDS            bsr: BSR_BACCE - Experimental evidence at protein level: Swiss-Prot protein existence level 1. Catalyzes the deamination of the cytosine moiety of the antibiotics blasticidin S, cytomycin and acetylblasticidin S. From Bacillus cereus.
   6251..6958    +  CDS            mApple: mApple is a basic (constitutively fluorescent) red fluorescent protein published in 2008, derived from Discosoma sp.. It is reported to be a rapidly-maturing monomer with high acid sensitivity.
   6978..7202    +  polyA_signal   bGH poly(A) signal: bovine growth hormone polyadenylation signal
   7203..7236    +  protein_bind   loxP: Cre-mediated recombination occurs in the 8-bp core sequence (GCATACAT). Cre recombinase
   7796..8263    +  CDS            B (fragment): PORTL_LAMBD - Experimental evidence at protein level: Swiss-Prot protein existence level 1. Forms the portal vertex of the capsid (PubMed:6228056, PubMed:6232391). This portal plays critical roles in head assembly, genome packaging, neck/tail attachment, and genome ejection (Probable). The portal protein multimerizes as a single ring-shaped homododecamer arranged around a central channel (PubMed:6232391). Binds to the terminase subunits to form the packaging machine (PubMed:7799432). From Escherichia phage lambda (Bacteriophage lambda).
   8299..8321    -  protein_bind   lac operator (fragment): The lac repressor binds to the lac operator to inhibit transcription in E. coli. This inhibition can be relieved by adding lactose or isopropyl-β-D-thiogalactopyranoside (IPTG). lac repressor encoded by lacI
   8325..8355    -  promoter       lac promoter: promoter for the E. coli lac operon
   8370..8391    -  protein_bind   CAP binding site: CAP binding activates transcription in the presence of cAMP. E. coli catabolite activator protein
   8404..8496    -  CDS            lacI (fragment): lac repressor; lacI; The lac repressor binds to the lac operator to inhibit transcription in E. coli. This inhibition can be relieved by adding lactose or isopropyl-β-D-thiogalactopyranoside (IPTG).
   8679..9267    -  rep_origin     ori: high-copy-number ColE1/pMB1/pBR322/pUC origin of replication
   9438..10298   -  CDS            AmpR: β-lactamase; bla; confers resistance to ampicillin, carbenicillin, and related antibiotics
  10299..10403   -  promoter       AmpR promoter: bla
  10456..10884   -  rep_origin     f1 ori (sequence partly withheld): f1 bacteriophage origin of replication; arrow indicates direction of (+) strand synthesis
  10889..11044   -  CDS            lacZα (fragment): LacZα fragment of β-galactosidase; lacZ fragment
  11046..11165   +  CDS            B (fragment): PORTL_LAMBD - Experimental evidence at protein level: Swiss-Prot protein existence level 1. Forms the portal vertex of the capsid (PubMed:6228056, PubMed:6232391). This portal plays critical roles in head assembly, genome packaging, neck/tail attachment, and genome ejection (Probable). The portal protein multimerizes as a single ring-shaped homododecamer arranged around a central channel (PubMed:6232391). Binds to the terminase subunits to form the packaging machine (PubMed:7799432). From Escherichia phage lambda (Bacteriophage lambda).
  12339..12716   +  promoter       TRE3G promoter: 3rd-generation Tet-responsive promoter that can be activated by binding of Tet-On® 3G
  12732..13547   +  CDS            NEUROG2: NGN2_HUMAN - Also known as ATOH4, BHLHA8, NGN2. Experimental evidence at protein level: Swiss-Prot protein existence level 1. Transcriptional regulator. Involved in neuronal differentiation. Activates transcription by binding to the E box (5'- CANNTG-3'). From Homo sapiens (Human).
  13617..14663   +  CDS            ISL1: ISL1_HUMAN - Experimental evidence at protein level: Swiss-Prot protein existence level 1. DNA-binding transcriptional activator. Recognizes and binds to the consensus octamer binding site 5'-ATAATTAA-3' in promoter of target genes. Plays a fundamental role in the gene regulatory network essential for retinal ganglion cell (RGC) differentiation. Cooperates with the transcription factor POU4F2 to achieve maximal levels of expression of RGC target genes and RGC fate specification in the developing retina. Involved in the specification of motor neurons in cooperation with LHX3 and LDB1. Binds to
  14838..15953   +  CDS            LHX3 (fragment): LHX3_HUMAN - Experimental evidence at protein level: Swiss-Prot protein existence level 1. Acts as a transcriptional activator. Binds to and activates the promoter of the alpha-glycoprotein gene, and synergistically enhances transcription from the prolactin promoter in cooperation with POU1F1/Pit-1 (By similarity). Required for the establishment of the specialized cells of the pituitary gland and the nervous system. Involved in the development of interneurons and motor neurons in cooperation with LDB1 and ISL1. From Homo sapiens (Human).
  15987..16108   +  polyA_signal   SV40 poly(A) signal: SV40 polyadenylation signal
  16179..16201   -  protein_bind   lac operator (fragment): The lac repressor binds to the lac operator to inhibit transcription in E. coli. This inhibition can be relieved by adding lactose or isopropyl-β-D-thiogalactopyranoside (IPTG). lac repressor encoded by lacI
  16205..16235   -  promoter       lac promoter: promoter for the E. coli lac operon
  16250..16271   -  protein_bind   CAP binding site: CAP binding activates transcription in the presence of cAMP. E. coli catabolite activator protein
  16284..30      -  CDS            lacI (fragment) (across the origin): lac repressor; lacI; The lac repressor binds to the lac operator to inhibit transcription in E. coli. This inhibition can be relieved by adding lactose or isopropyl-β-D-thiogalactopyranoside (IPTG).
>Addgene plasmid #182313 | PB-TO-hNIL BSD-mApple | addgene full sequence | sequence record 359511 | Addgene NGS Result
GCGGGGAGAGGCGGTTTGCGTATTGGGCGCTCTTCCGCTTCCTCGCTCACTGACTCGCTGCGCTCGGTCG
TTCGGCTGCGGCGAGCGGTATCAGCTCACTCAAAGGACGGCCGCACATGTAAGGAAAATTTTAGGGATGT
TAAAGAAAAAAATAACACAAAACAAAATATAAAAAAAATCTAACCTCAAGTCAAGGCTTTTCTATGGAAT
AAGGAATGGACAGCAGGGGGCTGTTTCATATACTGATGACCTCTTTATAGCCAACCTTTGTTCATGGCAG
CCAGCATATGGGCATATGTTGCCAAACTCTAAACCAAATACTCATTCTGATGTTTTAAATGATTTGCCCT
CCCATATGTCCTTCCGAGTGAGAGACACAAAAAATTCCAACACACTATTGCAATGAAAATAAATTTCCTT
TATTAGCCAGAAGTCAGATGCTCAAGGGGCTTCATGATGTCCCCATAATTTTTGGCAGAGGGAAAAAGAT
CTCAGTGGTATTTGTGAGCCAGGGCATTGGCCACACCAGTCACCACCTTCTGATAGGCAGCCTGCACCTG
AGGAGTGAATTCACGCGTTTTAGCCTGGCAGCATATCGAGATCGAAGTCATCGAGAGCGTCAGCAGGGAG
CATATCCAGATCAAAATCATCCAGGGCATCGGCGGGCAGCATGTCCAGGTCGAAGTCGTCCAGGGCGTCG
GTGGGTCCGCCGCTCTCGCACTTCAGCTGCTTCTCGAGGCCGCAGATGATCAGTTCCAGGCCGAACAGGA
AGGCGGGCTCGGCGCCCTGTCTGTCGAACAGCTCGATGGCCTGCTTCAGCAGGGGGGGCATGCTGTCGGT
GGTGGGTGTCTCTCTTTCCTCTTTGGCGACCTGGTGTTCCTGTTCTTCCAGCACGCAGCCCAGGGTGAAG
TGGCCCACGGCGCTCAGGGCGTACAGGGCGTTTTCCAGGCTGAAGCCCTGCTGGCACAGGAAGGCCAGCT
GGTTTTCCAGTGTCTCGTACTGCTTCTCGGTGGGTCTGGTGCCCAGGTGCACTTTGGCGCCGTCCCGGTG
GCTCAGCAGGGCGCATCTGTAGCTCTTGGCGTTGTTCCGCAGGAAGTCCTGCCAGCTCTCGCCTTCCAGA
GGGCAGCTGTGGGTGTGGTGCCGGTCCAGCATCTCGATGGGCAGGGCGTCCAGCAGGGCCCGCTTGTTCT
TCACGTGCCAGTACAGGGTGGGCTGTTCCACGCCCAGTTTCTGGGCCAGCTTCCGGGTGGTCAGGCCCTC
GATGCCCACGCCGTTCAGCAGTTCCAGGGCGCTGTTGATCACTTTGCTCTTGTCCAGCCGGCTCATGTCG
ACATTCTTTGCCAAAATGATGAGACAGCACAATAACCAGCACGTTGCCCAGGAGCTGTAGGAAAAAGAAG
AAGGCATGAACATGGTTAGCAGAGGCTCTAGAGCCGCCGGTCACACGCCAGAAGCCGAACCCCGCCCTGC
CCCGTCCCCCCCGAAGGCAGCCGTCCCCCCGCGGACAGCCCCGAGGCTGGAGAGGGAGAAGGGGACGGCG
GCGCGGCGACGCACGAAGGCCCTCCCCGCCCATTTCCTTCCTGCCGGCGCCGCACCGCTTCGCCCCGCGC
CCGCTAGAGGGGGTGCGGCGGCGCCTCCCAGATTTCGGCTCCGCACAGATTTGGGACAAAGGAAGTCCCT
GCGCCCTCTCGCACGATTACCATAAAAGGCAATGGCTGCGGCTCGCCGCGCCTCGACAGCCGCCGGCGCT
CCGGGGGCCGCCGCGCCCCTCCCCCGAGCCCTCCCCGGCCCGAGGCGGCCCCGCCCCGCCCGGCACCCCC
ACCTGCCGCCACCCCCCGCCCGGCACGGCGAGCCCCGCGCCACGCCCCGTACGGAGCCCCGCACCCGAAG
CCGGGCCGTGCTCAGCAACTCGGGGAGGGGGGTGCAGGGGGGGTTGCAGCCCGACCGACGCGCCCACACC
CCCTGCTCACCCCCCCACGCACACACCCCGCACGCAGCCTTTGTTCCCCTCGCAGCCCCCCCCGCACCGC
GGGGCACCGCCCCCGGCCGCGCTCCCCTCGCGCACACTGCGGAGCGCACAAAGCCCCGCGCCGCGCCCGC
AGCGCTCACAGCCGCCGGGCAGCGCGGAGCCGCACGCGGCGCTCCCCACGCACACACACACGCACGCACC
CCCCGAGCCGCTCCCCCCGCACAAAGGGCCCTCCCGGAGCCCCTCAAGGCTTTCACGCAGCCACAGAAAA
GAAACAAGCCGTCATTAAACCAAGCGCTAATTACAGCCCGGAGGAGAAGGGCCGTCCCGCCCGCTCACCT
GTGGGAGTAACGCGGTCAGTCAGAGCCGGGGCGGGCGGCGCGAGGCGGCGGCGGAGCGGGGCACGGGGCG
AAGGCAGCGCGCAGCGACTCCCGCCCGCCGCGCGCTTCGCTTTTTATAGGGCCGCCGCCGCCGCCGCCTC
GCCATAAAAGGAAACTTTCGGAGCGCGCCGCTCTGATTGGCTGCCGCCGCMCCYCYCCGCCYCSCCCCSC
CCCSCCCCYCSCCCCSCCCCCCCCCCCCCGGCGCGCGCCCCCCCCCCCCCCCCGCCCCCATCGCTGCACA
AAATAATTAAAAAATAAATAAATACAAAATTGGGGGTGGGGAGGGGGGGGAGATGGGGAGAGTGAAGCAG
AACGTGGGGCTCACCTCGACCATGGTAATAGCGATGACTAATACGTAGATGTACTGCCAAGTAGGAAAGT
CCCATAAGGTCATGTACTGGGCATAATGCCAGGCGGGCCATTTACCGTCATTGACGTCAATAGGGGGCGT
ACTTGGCATATGATACACTTGATGTACTGCCAAGTGGGCAGTTTACCGTAAATACTCCACCCATTGACGT
CAATGGAAAGTCCCTATTGGCGTTACTATGGGAACATACGTCATTATTGACGTCAATGGGCGGGGGTCGT
TGGGCGGTCAGCCAGGCGGGCCATTTACCGTAAGTTATGTAACGCGGAACTCCATATATGGGCTATGAAC
TAATGACCCCGTAATTGATTACTATTAATAACTAGTCAATAATCAATGTCAATAAAATATCTTTATTTTC
ATTACATCTGTGTGTTGGTTTTTTGTGTGAATCGATAGTACTAACATACGCTCTCCATCAAAACAAAACG
AAACAAAACAAACTAGCAAAATAGGCTGTCCCCAGTGCAAGTGCAGGTGCCAGAACATTTCTCTGAGCTC
ACGGGGACAGCCCCCCCCCAAAGCCCCCAGGGATGTAATTACGTCCCTCCCCCGCTAGGGGGCAGCAGCG
AGCCGCCCGGGGCTCCGCTCCGGTCCGGCGCTCCCCCCGCATCCCCGAGCCGGCAGCGTGCGGGGACAGC
CCGGGCACGGGGAAGGTGGCACGGGATCGCTTTCCTCTGAACGCTTCTCGCTGCTCTTTGAGCCTGCAGA
CACCTGGGGGGATACGGGGAAAAAGCTTTAGGCTGAAAGAGAGATTTAGAATGACAGAATCATAGAACGG
CCTGGGTTGCAAAGGAGCACAGTGCTCATCCAGATCCAACCCCCTGCTATGTGCAGGGTCATCAACCAGC
AGCCCAGGCTGCCCAGAGCCACATCCAGCCTGGCCTTGAATGCCTGCAGGGATGGGGCATCCACAGCCTC
CTTGGGCAACCTGTTCAGTGCGTCACCACCCTCTGGGGGAAAAACTGCCTCCTCATATCCAACCCAAACC
TCCCCTGTCTCAGTGTAAAGCCATTCCCCCTTGTCCTATCAAGGGGGAGTTTGCTGTGACATTGTTGGTC
TGGGGTGACACATGTTTGCCAATTCAGTGCATCACGGAGAGGCAGATCTTGGGGATAAGGAAGTGCAGGA
CAGCATGGACGTGGGACATGCAGGTGTTGAGGGCTCTGGGACACTCTCCAAGTCACAGCGTTCAGAACAG
CCTTAAGGATAAGAAGATAGGATAGAAGGACAAAGAGCAAGTTAAAACCCAGCATGGAGAGGAGCACAAA
AAGGCCACAGACACTGCTGGTCCCTGTGTCTGAGCCTGCATGTTTGATGGTGTCTGGATGCAAGCAGAAG
GGGTGGAAGAGCTTGCCTGGAGAGATACAGCTGGGTCAGTAGGACTGGGACAGGCAGCTGGAGAATTGCC
ATGTAGATGTTCATACAATCGTCAAATCATGAAGGCTGGAAAAGCCCTCCAAGATCCCCAAGACCAACCC
CAACCCACCCACCGTGCCCACTGGCCATGTCCCTCAGTGCCACATCCCCACAGTTCTTCATCACCTCCAG
GGACGGTGACCCCCCCACCTCCGTGGGCAGCTGTGCCACTGCAGCACCGCTCTTTGGAGAAGGTAAATCT
TGCTAAATCCAGCCCGACCCTCCCCTGGCACAACGTAAGGCCATTATCTCTCATCCAACTCCAGGACGGA
GTCAGTGAGAATATTATAACTTCGTATAGCATACATTATACGAAGTTATGGGCAGAGCGCACATCGCCCA
CAGTCCCCGAGAAGTTGGGGGGAGGGGTCGGCAATTGAACCGGTGCCTAGAGAAGGTGGCGCGGGGTAAA
CTGGGAAAGTGATGTCGTGTACTGGCTCCGCCTTTTTCCCGAGGGTGGGGGAGAACCGTATATAAGTGCA
GTAGTCGCCGTGAACGTTCTTTTTCGCAACGGGTTTGCCGCCAGAACACAGGTAAGTGCCGTGTGTGGTT
CCCGCGGGCCTGGCCTCTTTACGGGTTATGGCCCTTGCGTGCCTTGAATTACTTCCACCTGGCTGCAGTA
CGTGATTCTTGATCCCGAGCTTCGGGTTGGAAGTGGGTGGGAGAGTTCGAGGCCTTGCGCTTAAGGAGCC
CCTTCGCCTCGTGCTTGAGTTGAGGCCTGGCCTGGGCGCTGGGGCCGCCGCGTGCGAATCTGGTGGCACC
TTCGCGCCTGTCTCGCTGCTTTCGATAAGTCTCTAGCCATTTAAAATTTTTGATGACCTGCTGCGACGCT
TTTTTTCTGGCAAGATAGTCTTGTAAATGCGGGCCAAGATCTGCACACTGGTATTTCGGTTTTTGGGGCC
GCGGGCGGCGACGGGGCCCGTGCGTCCCAGCGCACATGTTCGGCGAGGCGGGGCCTGCGAGCGCGGCCAC
CGAGAATCGGACGGGGGTAGTCTCAAGCTGGCCGGCCTGCTCTGGTGCCTGGCCTCGCGCCGCCGTGTAT
CGCCCCGCCCTGGGCGGCAAGGCTGGCCCGGTCGGCACCAGTTGCGTGAGCGGAAAGATGGCCGCTTCCC
GGCCCTGCTGCAGGGAGCTCAAAATGGAGGACGCGGCGCTCGGGAGAGCGGGCGGGTGAGTCACCCACAC
AAAGGAAAAGGGCCTTTCCGTCCTCAGCCGTCGCTTCATGTGACTCCACGGAGTACCGGGCGCCGTCCAG
GCACCTCGATTAGTTCTCGCGCTTTTGGAGTACGTCGTCTTTAGGTTGGGGGGAGGGGTTTTATGCGATG
GAGTTTCCCCACACTGAGTGGGTGGAGACTGAAGTTAGGCCAGCTTGGCACTTGATGTAATTCTCCTTGG
AATTTGCCCTTTTTGAGTTTGGATCTTGGTTCATTCTCAAGCCTCAGACAGTGGTTCAAAGTTTTTTTCT
TCCATTTCAGGTGTCGTGATTTAAATCCCACCATGAAGACCTTCAACATCTCCCAGCAGGATCTAGAATT
AGTAGAAGTAGCGACAGAGAAGATTACAATGCTTTATGAGGATAATAAACATCATGTGGGAGCGGCAATT
CGTACGAAAACAGGAGAAATCATTTCGGCAGTACATATTGAAGCGTATATAGGACGAGTAACTGTTTGTG
CAGAAGCCATTGCGATTGGTAGTGCAGTTTCGAATGGACAAAAGGATTTTGACACGATTGTAGCTGTTAG
ACACCCTTATTCTGACGAAGTAGATAGAAGTATTCGAGTGGTAAGTCCTTGTGGTATGTGTAGGGAGTTG
ATTTCAGACTATGCACCAGATTGTTTTGTGTTAATAGAAATGAATGGCAAGTTAGTCAAAACTACGATTG
AAGAACTCATTCCACTCAAATATACCCGAAATGGATCGGGATCGGGAGAGGGCAGAGGAAGTCTGCTAAC
ATGCGGTGACGTCGAGGAGAATCCTGGCCCACCGGTCCCTGCCGCTAAACGGGTCAAACTCGACGGCGGT
TCTGGAGGTCCTGCTGCAAAGCGCGTTAAGTTGGATGGAGGGTCAGGGGGAGCCACCGCCACCCCGGTCG
CCACGCTACCGGTCGCCACCATGGTGTCCAAGGGCGAAGAGAACAACATGGCCATCATCAAAGAATTCAT
GCGGTTCAAGGTGCACATGGAAGGCAGCGTGAACGGCCACGAGTTCGAGATTGAAGGCGAAGGCGAGGGC
AGACCCTACGAGGCTTTTCAGACCGCCAAGCTGAAAGTGACCAAAGGCGGCCCTCTGCCTTTTGCCTGGG
ACATTCTGAGCCCTCAGTTTATGTACGGCAGCAAGGTGTACATCAAGCACCCCGCCGACATTCCCGACTA
CTTCAAGCTGAGCTTCCCCGAGGGCTTCAGATGGGAGAGAGTGATGAACTTCGAGGACGGCGGCATCATC
CACGTGAACCAGGATAGCTCTCTGCAGGACGGCGTGTTCATCTACAAAGTGAAGCTGCGGGGCACCAACT
TTCCCTCTGATGGCCCCGTGATGCAGAAAAAGACCATGGGCTGGGAAGCCAGCGAGGAAAGAATGTACCC
TGAGGATGGCGCCCTGAAGTCCGAGATCAAGAAGCGGCTGAAGCTGAAGGATGGCGGCCACTATGCCGCC
GAAGTGAAAACCACCTACAAGGCCAAGAAACCCGTGCAGCTGCCTGGCGCCTACATCGTGGATATCAAGC
TGGACATCGTGTCCCACAACGAGGACTACACCATCGTGGAACAGTACGAGAGAGCCGAAGGCAGACACAG
CACAGGCGGAATGGACGAGCTGTACAAGTAAGCGGCCGCTAAGAATTCTGTGCCTTCTAGTTGCCAGCCA
TCTGTTGTTTGCCCCTCCCCCGTGCCTTCCTTGACCCTGGAAGGTGCCACTCCCACTGTCCTTTCCTAAT
AAAATGAGGAAATTGCATCGCATTGTCTGAGTAGGTGTCATTCTATTCTGGGGGGTGGGGTGGGGCAGGA
CAGCAAGGGGGAGGATTGGGAAGACAATAGCAGGCATGCTGGGGATGCGGTGGGCTCTATGGATAACTTC
GTATAGCATACATTATACGAAGTTATTTGGTATGGCTTTTTCCCCGTATCCCCCCAGGTGTCTGCAGGCT
CAAAGAGCAGCGAGAAGCGTTCAGAGGAAAGCGATCCCGTGCCACCTTCCCCGTGCCCGGGCTGTCCCCG
CACGCTGCCGGCTCGGGGATGCGGGGGGAGCGCCGGACCGGAGCGGAGCCCCGGGCGGCTCGCTGCTGCC
CCCTAGCGGGGGAGGGACGTAATTACATCCCTGGGGGCTTTGGGGGGGGGCTGTCCCTGATTCTATAACA
AGAAAATATATATATAATAAGTTATCACGTAAGTAGAACATGAAATAACAATATAATTATCGTATGAGTT
AAATCTTAAAAGTCACGTAAAAGATAATCATGCGTCATTTTGACTCACGCGGTCGTTATAGTTCAAAATC
AGTGACACTTACCGCATTGACAAGCACGCCTCACGGGAGCTCCAAGCGGCGACTGAGATGTCCTAAATGC
ACAGCGACGGATTCGCGCTATTTAGAAAGAGAGAGCAATATTTCAAGAATGCATGCGTCAATTTTACGCA
GACTATCTTTCTAGGGTTAATCTAGCTGCATCAGGATCATATCGTCGGGTCTTTTTTCCGGCTCAGTCAT
CGCCCAAGCTGGCGCTATCTGGGCATCGGGGAGGAAGAAGCCCGTGCCTTTTCCCGCGAGGTTGAAGCGG
CATGGAAAGAGTTTGCCGAGGATGACTGCTGCTGCATTGACGTTGAGCGAAAACGCACGTTTACCATGAT
GATTCGGGAAGGTGTGGCCATGCACGCCTTTAACGGTGAACTGTTCGTTCAGGCCACCTGGGATACCAGT
TCGTCGCGGCTTTTCCGGACACAGTTCCGGATGGTCAGCCCGAAGCGCATCAGCAACCCGAACAATACCG
GCGACAGCCGGAACTGCCGTGCCGGTGTGCAGATTAATGACAGCGGTGCGGCGCTGGGATATTACGTCAG
CGAGGACGGGTATCCTGGCTGGATGCCGCAGAAATGGACATGGATACCCCGTGAGTTACCCGGCGGGCGC
GCTTGGCGTAATCATGGTCATAGCTGTTTCCTGTGTGAAATTGTTATCCGCTCACAATTCCACACAACAT
ACGAGCCGGAAGCATAAAGTGTAAAGCCTGGGGTGCCTAATGAGTGAGCTAACTCACATTAATTGCGTTG
CGCTCACTGCCCGCTTTCCAGTCGGGAAACCTGTCGTGCCAGCTGCATTAATGAATCGGCCAACGCGCGG
GGAGAGGCGGTTTGCGTATTGGGCGCTCTTCCGCTTCCTCGCTCACTGACTCGCTGCGCTCGGTCGTTCG
GCTGCGGCGAGCGGTATCAGCTCACTCAAAGGCGGTAATACGGTTATCCACAGAATCAGGGGATAACGCA
GGAAAGAACATGTGAGCAAAAGGCCAGCAAAAGGCCAGGAACCGTAAAAAGGCCGCGTTGCTGGCGTTTT
TCCATAGGCTCCGCCCCCCTGACGAGCATCACAAAAATCGACGCTCAAGTCAGAGGTGGCGAAACCCGAC
AGGACTATAAAGATACCAGGCGTTTCCCCCTGGAAGCTCCCTCGTGCGCTCTCCTGTTCCGACCCTGCCG
CTTACCGGATACCTGTCCGCCTTTCTCCCTTCGGGAAGCGTGGCGCTTTCTCATAGCTCACGCTGTAGGT
ATCTCAGTTCGGTGTAGGTCGTTCGCTCCAAGCTGGGCTGTGTGCACGAACCCCCCGTTCAGCCCGACCG
CTGCGCCTTATCCGGTAACTATCGTCTTGAGTCCAACCCGGTAAGACACGACTTATCGCCACTGGCAGCA
GCCACTGGTAACAGGATTAGCAGAGCGAGGTATGTAGGCGGTGCTACAGAGTTCTTGAAGTGGTGGCCTA
ACTACGGCTACACTAGAAGGACAGTATTTGGTATCTGCGCTCTGCTGAAGCCAGTTACCTTCGGAAAAAG
AGTTGGTAGCTCTTGATCCGGCAAACAAACCACCGCTGGTAGCGGTGGTTTTTTTGTTTGCAAGCAGCAG
ATTACGCGCAGAAAAAAAGGATCTCAAGAAGATCCTTTGATCTTTTCTACGGGGTCTGACGCTCAGTGGA
ACGAAAACTCACGTTAAGGGATTTTGGTCATGAGATTATCAAAAAGGATCTTCACCTAGATCCTTTTAAA
TTAAAAATGAAGTTTTAAATCAATCTAAAGTATATATGAGTAAACTTGGTCTGACAGTTACCAATGCTTA
ATCAGTGAGGCACCTATCTCAGCGATCTGTCTATTTCGTTCATCCATAGTTGCCTGACTCCCCGTCGTGT
AGATAACTACGATACGGGAGGGCTTACCATCTGGCCCCAGTGCTGCAATGATACCGCGAGACCCACGCTC
ACCGGCTCCAGATTTATCAGCAATAAACCAGCCAGCCGGAAGGGCCGAGCGCAGAAGTGGTCCTGCAACT
TTATCCGCCTCCATCCAGTCTATTAATTGTTGCCGGGAAGCTAGAGTAAGTAGTTCGCCAGTTAATAGTT
TGCGCAACGTTGTTGCCATTGCTACAGGCATCGTGGTGTCACGCTCGTCGTTTGGTATGGCTTCATTCAG
CTCCGGTTCCCAACGATCAAGGCGAGTTACATGATCCCCCATGTTGTGCAAAAAAGCGGTTAGCTCCTTC
GGTCCTCCGATCGTTGTCAGAAGTAAGTTGGCCGCAGTGTTATCACTCATGGTTATGGCAGCACTGCATA
ATTCTCTTACTGTCATGCCATCCGTAAGATGCTTTTCTGTGACTGGTGAGTACTCAACCAAGTCATTCTG
AGAATAGTGTATGCGGCGACCGAGTTGCTCTTGCCCGGCGTCAATACGGGATAATACCGCGCCACATAGC
AGAACTTTAAAAGTGCTCATCATTGGAAAACGTTCTTCGGGGCGAAAACTCTCAAGGATCTTACCGCTGT
TGAGATCCAGTTCGATGTAACCCACTCGTGCACCCAACTGATCTTCAGCATCTTTTACTTTCACCAGCGT
TTCTGGGTGAGCAAAAACAGGAAGGCAAAATGCCGCAAAAAAGGGAATAAGGGCGACACGGAAATGTTGA
ATACTCATACTCTTCCTTTTTCAATATTATTGAAGCATTTATCAGGGTTATTGTCTCATGAGCGGATACA
TATTTGAATGTATTTAGAAAAATAAACAAATAGGGGTTCCGCGCACATTTCCCCGAAAAGTGCCACCTAA
ATTGTAAGCGTTAATATTTTGTTAAAATTCGCGTTAAATTTTTGTTAAATCAGCTCATTTTTTAACCAAT
AGGCCGAAATCGGCAAAATCCCTTATAAATCAAAAGAATAGACCGAGATAGGGT
[37 nt withheld, positions 10555-10591]
AAAGAACGTGGACTCCAACGTCAAAGG
[49 nt withheld, positions 10619-10667]
T
[91 nt withheld, positions 10669-10759]
G
[124 nt withheld, positions 10761-10884]
CCCATTCGCCATTCAGGCTGCGCAACTGTTGGGAAGGGCGATCGGTGCGGGCCTCTTCGCTATTACGCCA
GCTGGCGAAAGGGGGATGTGCTGCAAGGCGATTAAGTTGGGTAACGCCAGGGTTTTCCCAGTCACGACGT
TGTAAAACGACGGCCAGTGAGCGCGCCTCGTTCATTCACGTTTTTGAACCCGTGGAGGACGGGCAGACTC
GCGGTGCAAATGTGTTTTACAGCGTGATGGAGCAGATGAAGATGCTCGACACGCTGCAGAACACGCAGCT
AGATTAACCCTAGAAAGATAATCATATTGTGACGTACGTTAAAGATAATCATGTGTAAAATTGACGCATG
TGTTTTATCGGTCTGTATATCGAGGTTTATTTATTAATTTGAATAGATATTAAGTTTTATTATATTTACA
CTTACATACTAATAATAAATTCAACAAACAATTTATTTATGTTTATTTATTTATTAAAAAAAACAAAAAC
TCAAAATTTCTTCTATAAAGTAACAAAACTTTTATGAGGGACAGCCCCCCCCCAAAGCCCCCAGGGATGT
AATTACGTCCCTCCCCCGCTAGGGGGCAGCAGCGAGCCGCCCGGGGCTCCGCTCCGGTCCGGCGCTCCCC
CCGCATCCCCGAGCCGGCAGCGTGCGGGGACAGCCCGGGCACGGGGAAGGTGGCACGGGATCGCTTTCCT
CTGAACGCTTCTCGCTGCTCTTTGAGCCTGCAGACACCTGGGGGGATACGGGGAAAAGGCCTCCACGGCC
TTAATTAAGGGAGGTGGTCCCTGCAGTTACGCCAATGATAACCCCCGCCAGAAAAATCTTAGTAGCCTTC
CCTTTTTGTTTTCCGTGCCCCAACTCGGCGGATTGACTCGGCCCCTTCCGGAAACACCCGAATCAACTTC
TAGTCAAATTATTGTTCACGCCGCAATGACCCACCCCTGGCCCGCGTCTGTGGAACTGACCCCTGGTGTA
CAGGAGAGTTCGCTGCTGAAAGTGGTCCCAAAGGGGTACTAGTTTTTAAGCTCCCAACTCCCCCTCCCCC
AGCGTCTGGAGGATTCCACACCCTCGCACCGCAGGGGCGAGGAAGTGGGCGGAGTCCGGTTTTGGCGCCA
GCCGCTGAGGCTGCCAAGCAGAAAAGCCACCGCTGAGGAGACTCCGGTCACTGTCCTCGCCCCGCCTCCC
CCTTCCCTCCCCTTGGGGACCACCGGGCGCCACGCCGCGAACGGTAAGTGCCGCGGTCGTCGGCGCCTCC
GCCCTCCCCCTAGGGCCCCAATTCCCAGCGGGCGCGGCGCGCGGCCCCTCCCCCCGCCGGGCGCGCGCCC
GCTGCCCCGCCCTTCGTGGCCGCCCGGCGTGGGCGGTGCCACCCCTCCCCCCGGCGGCCCCGCGCGCAGC
TCCCGGCTCCCTCCCCCTTCGGATGTGGCTTGAGCTGTAGGCGCGGAGGGTACCAGTTTACTCCCTATCA
GTGATAGAGAACGTATGAAGAGTTTACTCCCTATCAGTGATAGAGAACGTATGCAGACTTTACTCCCTAT
CAGTGATAGAGAACGTATAAGGAGTTTACTCCCTATCAGTGATAGAGAACGTATGACCAGTTTACTCCCT
ATCAGTGATAGAGAACGTATCTACAGTTTACTCCCTATCAGTGATAGAGAACGTATATCCAGTTTACTCC
CTATCAGTGATAGAGAACGTATAAGCTTTAGGCGTGTACGGTGGGCGCCTATAAAAGCAGAGCTCGTTTA
GTGAACCGTCAGATCGCCTGGAGCAATTCCACAACACTTTTGTCTTATACCAACTTTCCGTACCACTTCC
TACCCTCGTAAAGGATCCGCCGCCACCATGTTCGTCAAATCCGAGACCTTGGAGTTGAAGGAGGAAGAGG
ACGTGTTAGTGCTGCTCGGATCGGCCTCCCCCGCCTTGGCGGCCCTGACCCCGCTGTCATCCAGCGCCGA
CGAAGAAGAGGAGGAGGAGCCGGGCGCGTCAGGCGGGGCGCGTCGGCAGCGCGGGGCTGAGGCCGGGCAG
GGGGCGCGGGGCGGCGTGGCTGCGGGTGCGGAGGGCTGCCGGCCCGCACGGCTGCTGGGTCTGGTACACG
ATTGCAAACGGCGCCCTTCCCGGGCGCGGGCCGTCTCCCGAGGCGCCAAGACGGCCGAGACGGTGCAGCG
CATCAAGAAGACCCGTAGACTGAAGGCCAACAACCGCGAGCGAAACCGCATGCACAACCTCAACGCGGCA
CTGGACGCGCTGCGCGAGGTGCTCCCCACGTTCCCCGAGGACGCCAAGCTCACCAAGATCGAGACCCTGC
GCTTCGCCCACAACTACATCTGGGCACTCACCGAGACCCTGCGCCTGGCGGATCACTGCGGGGGCGGCGG
CGGGGGCCTGCCGGGGGCGCTCTTCTCCGAGGCAGTGTTGCTGAGCCCGGGAGGCGCCAGCGCCGCCCTG
AGCAGCAGCGGAGACAGCCCCTCGCCCGCCTCCACGTGGAGTTGCACCAACAGCCCCGCGCCGTCCTCCT
CCGTGTCCTCCAATTCCACCTCCCCCTACAGCTGCACTTTATCGCCCGCCAGCCCGGCCGGGTCAGACAT
GGACTATTGGCAGCCCCCACCTCCCGACAAGCACCGCTATGCACCTCACCTCCCCATAGCCAGGGATTGT
ATCTTGGGATCCGGAGCTACTAACTTCAGCCTGCTGAAGCAGGCTGGAGACGTGGAGGAGAACCCTGGAC
CTATGGGAGACATGGGAGATCCACCAAAAAAAAAACGTCTGATTTCCCTATGTGTTGGTTGCGGCAATCA
GATTCACGATCAGTATATTCTGAGGGTTTCTCCGGATTTGGAATGGCATGCGGCATGTTTGAAATGTGCG
GAGTGTAATCAGTATTTGGACGAGAGCTGTACATGCTTTGTTAGGGATGGGAAAACCTACTGTAAAAGAG
ATTATATCAGGTTGTACGGGATCAAATGCGCCAAGTGCAGCATCGGCTTCAGCAAGAACGACTTCGTGAT
GCGTGCCCGCTCCAAGGTGTATCACATCGAGTGTTTCCGCTGTGTGGCCTGCAGCCGCCAGCTCATCCCT
GGGGACGAATTTGCGCTTCGGGAGGACGGTCTCTTCTGCCGAGCAGACCACGATGTGGTGGAGAGGGCCA
GTCTAGGCGCTGGCGACCCGCTCAGTCCCCTGCATCCAGCGCGGCCACTGCAAATGGCAGCGGAGCCCAT
CTCCGCCAGGCAGCCGGCCCTGCGGCCCCACGTCCACAAGCAGCCGGAGAAGACCACCCGCGTGCGGACT
GTGCTGAACGAGAAGCAGCTGCACACCTTGCGGACCTGCTACGCCGCAAACCCGCGGCCAGATGCGCTCA
TGAAGGAGCAACTGGTAGAGATGACGGGCCTCAGTCCCCGTGTGATCCGGGTCTGGTTTCAAAACAAGCG
GTGCAAGGACAAGAAGCGAAGCATCATGATGAAGCAACTCCAGCAGCAGCAGCCCAATGACAAAACTAAT
ATCCAGGGGATGACAGGAACTCCCATGGTGGCTGCCAGTCCAGAGAGACACGACGGTGGCTTACAGGCTA
ACCCAGTGGAAGTACAAAGTTACCAGCCACCTTGGAAAGTACTGAGCGACTTCGCCTTGCAGAGTGACAT
AGATCAGCCTGCTTTTCAGCAACTGGTCAATTTTTCAGAAGGAGGACCGGGCTCTAATTCCACTGGCAGT
GAAGTAGCATCAATGTCCTCTCAACTTCCAGATACACCTAACAGCATGGTAGCCAGTCCTATTGAGGCAT
TGATGCACAGCAGAGGCTCTGGCGAGGGCAGAGGCAGCCTGCTGACATGTGGCGACGTGGAAGAGAACCC
TGGCCCCGGTACCATGGAAGCCAGAGGCGAACTGGGCCCTGCCAGAGAATCTGCCGGCGGAGATCTGCTG
CTGGCCCTGCTGGCTAGAAGGGCCGACCTGAGAAGAGAAATCCCCCTGTGCGCCGGCTGCGACCAGCACA
TCCTGGACCGGTTTATCCTGAAGGCCCTGGACAGACACTGGCACAGCAAGTGCCTGAAGTGCAGCGACTG
CCACACCCCCCTGGCCGAGAGATGCTTTAGCAGAGGCGAGAGCGTGTACTGCAAGGACGACTTCTTCAAG
AGATTCGGCACCAAGTGCGCCGCCTGCCAGCTGGGAATTCCTCCTACACAGGTCGTGCGGAGAGCCCAGG
ACTTCGTGTACCATCTGCACTGCTTCGCCTGCGTCGTGTGCAAGAGACAGCTGGCCACCGGCGACGAGTT
CTACCTGATGGAAGATAGCCGGCTCGTGTGTAAAGCCGACTACGAGACAGCCAAGCAGAGAGAGGCCGAG
GCCACCGCCAAAAGACCCAGAACCACCATCACCGCCAAGCAGCTGGAAACCCTGAAGTCCGCCTACAACA
CCAGCCCCAAGCCCGCCAGACATGTGCGGGAACAGCTGAGCAGCGAGACAGGCCTGGACATGAGAGTGGT
GCAAGTGTGGTTCCAGAACAGACGGGCCAAAGAGAAGCGGCTGAAGAAGGACGCCGGCAGGCAGAGATGG
GGCCAGTACTTCCGGAACATGAAGCGGTCCAGAGGCGGCAGCAAGAGCGACAAGGACAGCGTGCAGGAAG
GCCAGGACAGCGACGCCGAGGTGTCCTTCCCAGATGAGCCTAGCCTGGCCGAAATGGGCCCAGCCAATGG
CCTGTATGGCAGCCTGGGAGAGCCAACCCAGGCTCTGGGCAGACCTTCTGGCGCCCTGGGCAACTTCTCT
CTGGAACACGGCGGACTGGCCGGACCCGAGCAGTATAGAGAACTGAGGCCCGGCAGCCCTTACGGCGTGC
CACCTTCTCCAGCTGCCCCTCAGTCTCTGCCAGGACCTCAGCCTCTGCTGTCCAGCCTGGTGTACCCCGA
TACAAGCCTGGGCCTGGTGCCATCTGGCGCTCCAGGCGGACCTCCTCCAATGAGAGTGCTGGCCGGCAAT
GGCCCTAGCAGCGATCTGAGCACAGGCAGCTCTGGCGGCTACCCCGATTTTCCTGCCAGCCCTGCCTCCT
GGCTGGACGAAGTGGATCACGCCCAGTTCTGAGTTTAAACTCGCGAATCGATCGCCCACCCCAACTTGTT
TATTGCAGCTTATAATGGTTACAAATAAAGCAATAGCATCACAAATTTCACAAATAAAGCATTTTTTTCA
CTGCATTCTAGTTGTGGTTTGTCCAAACTCATCAATGTATCTTATCATGTCTGTATACCGTCGACCTCTA
GCTAGAGCTTGGCGTAATCATGGTCATAGCTGTTTCCTGTGTGAAATTGTTATCCGCTCACAATTCCACA
CAACATACGAGCCGGAAGCATAAAGTGTAAAGCCTGGGGTGCCTAATGAGTGAGCTAACTCACATTAATT
GCGTTGCGCTCACTGCCCGCTTTCCAGTCGGGAAACCTGTCGTGCCAGCTGCATTAATGAATCGGCCAAC
GC
